>Addgene plasmid #35876 | Wnt6 STOP | depositor full sequence | sequence record 44142 | Wnt6 STOP sequence 3684 bps
CTTTCCTGCGTTATCCCCTGATTCTGTGGATAACCGTATTACCGCCTTTGAGTGAGCTGATACCGCTCGC
CGCAGCCGAACGACCGAGCGCAGCGAGTCAGTGAGCGAGGAAGCGGAAGAGCGCCCAATACGCAAACCGC
CTCTCCCCGCGCGTTGGCCGATTCATTAATGCAGCTGGCACGACAGGTTTCCCGACTGGAAAGCGGGCAG
TGAGCGCAACGCAATTAATACGCGTACCGCTAGCCAGGAAGAGTTTGTAGAAACGCAAAAAGGCCATCCG
TCAGGATGGCCTTCTGCTTAGTTTGATGCCTGGCAGTTTATGGCGGGCGTCCTGCCCGCCACCCTCCGGG
CCGTTGCTTCACAACGTTCAAATCCGCTCCCGGCGGATTTGTCCTACTCAGGAGAGCGTTCACCGACAAA
CAACAGATAAAACGAAAGGCCCAGTCTTCCGACTGAGCCTTTCGTTTTATTTGATGCCTGGCAGTTCCCT
ACTCTCGCGTTAACGCTAGCATGGATGTTTTCCCAGTCACGACGTTGTAAAACGACGGCCAGTCTTAAGC
TCGGGCCCCAAATAATGATTTTATTTTGACTGATAGTGACCTGTTCGTTGCAACAAATTGATGAGCAATG
CTTTTTTATAATGCCAACTTTGTACAAAAAAGCAGGCTCCGCGGCCGCCCCCTTCACCATGCTGCCGCCC
TTACCCTCCCGCCTCGGGCTGCTGCTGCTGCTGCTCCTGTGCCCGGCGCACGTCGGCGGACTGTGGTGGG
CTGTGGGCAGCCCCTTGGTTATGGACCCTACCAGCATCTGCAGGAAGGCACGGCGGCTGGCCGGGCGGCA
GGCCGAGTTGTGCCAGGCTGAGCCGGAAGTGGTGGCAGAGCTAGCTCGGGGCGCCCGGCTCGGGGTGCGA
GAGTGCCAGTTCCAGTTCCGCTTCCGCCGCTGGAATTGCTCCAGCCACAGCAAGGCCTTTGGACGCATCC
TGCAACAGGACATTCGGGAGACGGCCTTCGTGTTCGCCATCACTGCGGCCGGCGCCAGCCACGCCGTCAC
GCAGGCCTGTTCTATGGGCGAGCTGCTGCAGTGCGGCTGCCAGGCGCCCCGCGGGCGGGCCCCTCCCCGG
CCCTCCGGCCTGCCCGGCACCCCCGGACCCCCTGGCCCCGCGGGCTCCCCGGAAGGCAGCGCCGCCTGGG
AGTGGGGAGGCTGCGGCGACGACGTGGACTTCGGGGACGAGAAGTCGAGGCTCTTTATGGACGCACGGCA
CAAGCGGGGACGCGGAGACATCCGCGCGTTGGTGCAACTGCACAACAACGAGGCGGGCAGGCTGGCCGTG
CGGAGCCACACGCGCACCGAGTGCAAATGCCACGGGCTGTCGGGATCATGCGCGCTGCGCACCTGCTGGC
AGAAGCTGCCTCCATTTCGCGAGGTGGGCGCGCGGCTGCTGGAGCGCTTCCACGGCGCCTCACGCGTCAT
GGGCACCAACGACGGCAAGGCCCTGCTGCCCGCCGTCCGCACGCTCAAGCCGCCGGGCCGAGCGGACCTC
CTCTACGCCGCCGATTCGCCCGACTTCTGCGCCCCCAACCGACGCACCGGCTCCCCCGGCACGCGCGGTC
GCGCCTGCAATAGCAGCGCCCCGGACCTCAGCGGCTGCGACCTGCTGTGCTGCGGCCGCGGGCACCGCCA
GGAGAGCGTGCAGCTCGAAGAGAACTGCCTGTGCCGCTTCCACTGGTGCTGCGTAGTACAGTGCCACCGC
TGCCGTGTGCGCAAGGAGCTCAGCCTCTGCCTGTGAATTCTGAAGGGTGGGCGCGCCGACCCAGCTTTCT
TGTACAAAGTTGGCATTATAAGAAAGCATTGCTTATCAATTTGTTGCAACGAACAGGTCACTATCAGTCA
AAATAAAATCATTATTTGCCATCCAGCTGATATCCCCTATAGTGAGTCGTATTACATGGTCATAGCTGTT
TCCTGGCAGCTCTGGCCCGTGTCTCAAAATCTCTGATGTTACATTGCACAAGATAAAAATATATCATCAT
GAACAATAAAACTGTCTGCTTACATAAACAGTAATACAAGGGGTGTTATGAGCCATATTCAACGGGAAAC
GTCGAGGCCGCGATTAAATTCCAACATGGATGCTGATTTATATGGGTATAAATGGGCTCGCGATAATGTC
GGGCAATCAGGTGCGACAATCTATCGCTTGTATGGGAAGCCCGATGCGCCAGAGTTGTTTCTGAAACATG
GCAAAGGTAGCGTTGCCAATGATGTTACAGATGAGATGGTCAGACTAAACTGGCTGACGGAATTTATGCC
TCTTCCGACCATCAAGCATTTTATCCGTACTCCTGATGATGCATGGTTACTCACCACTGCGATCCCCGGA
AAAACAGCATTCCAGGTATTAGAAGAATATCCTGATTCAGGTGAAAATATTGTTGATGCGCTGGCAGTGT
TCCTGCGCCGGTTGCATTCGATTCCTGTTTGTAATTGTCCTTTTAACAGCGATCGCGTATTTCGTCTCGC
TCAGGCGCAATCACGAATGAATAACGGTTTGGTTGATGCGAGTGATTTTGATGACGAGCGTAATGGCTGG
CCTGTTGAACAAGTCTGGAAAGAAATGCATAAACTTTTGCCATTCTCACCGGATTCAGTCGTCACTCATG
GTGATTTCTCACTTGATAACCTTATTTTTGACGAGGGGAAATTAATAGGTTGTATTGATGTTGGACGAGT
CGGAATCGCAGACCGATACCAGGATCTTGCCATCCTATGGAACTGCCTCGGTGAGTTTTCTCCTTCATTA
CAGAAACGGCTTTTTCAAAAATATGGTATTGATAATCCTGATATGAATAAATTGCAGTTTCATTTGATGC
TCGATGAGTTTTTCTAATCAGAATTGGTTAATTGGTTGTAACACTGGCAGAGCATTACGCTGACTTGACG
GGACGGCGCAAGCTCATGACCAAAATCCCTTAACGTGAGTTACGCGTCGTTCCACTGAGCGTCAGACCCC
GTAGAAAAGATCAAAGGATCTTCTTGAGATCCTTTTTTTCTGCGCGTAATCTGCTGCTTGCAAACAAAAA
AACCACCGCTACCAGCGGTGGTTTGTTTGCCGGATCAAGAGCTACCAACTCTTTTTCCGAAGGTAACTGG
CTTCAGCAGAGCGCAGATACCAAATACTGTCCTTCTAGTGTAGCCGTAGTTAGGCCACCACTTCAAGAAC
TCTGTAGCACCGCCTACATACCTCGCTCTGCTAATCCTGTTACCAGTGGCTGCTGCCAGTGGCGATAAGT
CGTGTCTTACCGGGTTGGACTCAAGACGATAGTTACCGGATAAGGCGCAGCGGTCGGGCTGAACGGGGGG
TTCGTGCACACAGCCCAGCTTGGAGCGAACGACCTACACCGAACTGAGATACCTACAGCGTGAGCATTGA
GAAAGCGCCACGCTTCCCGAAGGGAGAAAGGCGGACAGGTATCCGGTAAGCGGCAGGGTCGGAACAGGAG
AGCGCACGAGGGAGCTTCCAGGGGGAAACGCCTGGTATCTTTATAGTCCTGTCGGGTTTCGCCACCTCTG
ACTTGAGCGTCGATTTTTGTGATGCTCGTCAGGGGGGCGGAGCCTATGGAAAAACGCCAGCAACGCGGCC
TTTTTACGGTTCCTGGCCTTTTGCTGGCCTTTTGCTCACATGTT
Features (pLannotate 1.2.2; 10 found; start..end, strand, type, name):
    121..213     +  CDS            lacI (fragment): lac repressor; lacI; The lac repressor binds to the lac operator to inhibit transcription in E. coli. This inhibition can be relieved by adding lactose or isopropyl-β-D-thiogalactopyranoside (IPTG).
    268..295     -  terminator     rrnB T2 terminator: transcription terminator T2 from the E. coli rrnB gene
    427..470     +  terminator     rrnB T1 terminator: Escherichia coli rrnB; transcription terminator T1 from the E. coli rrnB gene
    517..553     -  CDS            lacZα (fragment): LacZα fragment of β-galactosidase; lacZ fragment
    569..668     +  protein_bind   attL1: mutant version of attL; recombination site for the Gateway® LR reaction LR Clonase™
    689..1783    +  CDS            WNT6: WNT6_HUMAN - Experimental evidence at protein level: Swiss-Prot protein existence level 1. Ligand for members of the frizzled family of seven transmembrane receptors. Probable developmental protein. May be a signaling molecule which affects the development of discrete regions of tissues. Is likely to signal over only few cell diameters. Together with CAV1 may promote chemoresistance of gastric cancer cells to DNA- damaging anthracycline drugs through the activation of the canonical Wnt receptor signaling pathway. From Homo sapiens (Human).
   1809..1908    -  protein_bind   attL2: mutant version of attL; recombination site for the Gateway® LR reaction LR Clonase™
   1926..1944    -  promoter       T7 promoter: promoter for bacteriophage T7 RNA polymerase
   2078..2887    +  CDS            KanR: aminoglycoside phosphotransferase; aph(3')-Ia; confers resistance to kanamycin in bacteria or G418 (Geneticin®) in eukaryotes
   3034..3622    +  rep_origin     ori: high-copy-number ColE1/pMB1/pBR322/pUC origin of replication
