[The description below was written by a language model from this plasmid's Addgene catalogue record and pLannotate feature annotations shown in this document.]
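Description:
Wnt6 STOP is a Gateway entry clone built on the Invitrogen pENTR/D-TOPO backbone and carrying the human WNT6 open reading frame. It is a bacterial shuttle and storage plasmid rather than an expression vector: it replicates in E. coli from a high-copy ColE1/pUC-type origin and is selected with kanamycin through an aminoglycoside phosphotransferase (KanR) gene. The deposited sequence is 3,684 nt, consistent with the roughly 2.6 kb backbone plus the 1.1 kb insert.

The WNT6 coding sequence sits between attL1 and attL2 sites, which allow directional transfer of the insert into any attR-containing destination vector by an LR Clonase reaction. The record notes one silent change in the insert (G to A at position 567), which does not alter the encoded protein. The name suggests that the ORF retains its stop codon, so that it would be expressed as untagged protein rather than fused to a C-terminal tag after transfer, although the record does not state this explicitly. No eukaryotic promoter is present. The rrnB T1 and T2 terminators upstream of attL1 insulate the insert from read-through transcription in bacteria, and a T7 promoter lies just beyond attL2, oriented back towards the insert. The short lacI and lacZα fragments annotated upstream are backbone remnants with no functional role.

WNT6 encodes a secreted ligand for Frizzled family receptors. According to the associated publication, this plasmid belongs to a uniform library of human Wnt clones, intended for moving each Wnt into matched expression vectors to compare secretion and signalling activities.
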