Addgene plasmid #35876: Wnt6 STOP
Depositing lab: Marian Waterman. Depositing organization: University of California, Irvine. Publication: A uniform human Wnt expression library reveals a shared secretory pathway and unique signaling activities. Najdi R, Proffitt K, Sprowl S, Kaur S, Yu J, Covey TM, Virshup DM, Waterman ML. Differentiation. 2012 Sep;84(2):203-13. doi: 10.1016/j.diff.2012.06.004. Epub 2012 Jul 9. PubMed 22784633.
Backbone
  Vector backbone: pENTR/D-TOPO
  Backbone manufacturer: Invitrogen
  Backbone size w/o insert (bp): 2580
  Vector type: Entry Vector
Growth in bacteria
  Bacterial resistance: Kanamycin, 50 μg/mL
  Growth temperature: 37°C
  Growth strain: DH5alpha
  Copy number: High Copy
Gene/Insert
  Gene/Insert name: Wnt6 (alt name: Wnt6)
  Species: H. sapiens (human)
  Insert size (bp): 1104
  Mutation: Silent Mutation G (567) --> A
  Entrez Gene: WNT6
  Cloning method: Restriction Enzyme
  Sequencing primers: 5′ M13 (-20)-FWD; 3′ M13-Reverse
Terms and licenses: Academic/Nonprofit Terms; Industry Terms: Not Available to Industry
How to cite: Wnt6 STOP was a gift from Marian Waterman (Addgene plasmid # 35876 ; http://n2t.net/addgene:35876 ; RRID:Addgene_35876)
