>Addgene plasmid #35876 | Wnt6 STOP | addgene partial sequence | sequence record 44606 | M13rev
TCAGCTGGATGGCAAATAATGATTTTATTTTGACTGATAGTGACCTGTTCGTTGCAACAAATTGATAAGC
AATGCTTTCTTATAATGCCAACTTTGTACAAGAAAGCTGGGTCGGCGCGCC
