>Addgene plasmid #35876 | Wnt6 STOP | addgene partial sequence | sequence record 45007 | M13rev
TCAGCTGGATGGCAAATAATGATTTTATTTTGACTGATAGTGACCTGTTCGTTGCAACAAATTGATAAGC
AATGCTTTCTTATAATGCCAACTTTGTACAAGAAAGCTGGGTCGGCGCGCCCACCCTTCAGAATTCACAG
GCAGAGGCTGAGCTCCTTGCGCACACGGCAGCGGTGGCACTGTACTACGCAGCACCAGTGGAAGCGGCAC
AGGCAGTTCTCTTCGAGCTGCACGCTCTCCTGGCGGTGCCCGCGGCCGCAGCACAGCAGGTCGCAGCCGC
TGAGGTCCGGGGCGCTGCTATTGCAGGCGCGACCGCGCGTGCCGGGGGAGCCGGTGCGTCGGTTGGGGGC
GCAGAAGTCGGGCGAATCGGCGGCGTAGAGGAGGTCCGCTCGGCCCGGCGGCTTGAGCGTGCGGACGGCG
GGCAGCAGGGCCTTGCCGTCGTTGGTGCCCATGACGCGTGAGGCGCCGTGGAAGCGCTCCAGCAGCCGCG
CGCCCACCTCGCGAAATGGAGGCAGCTTCTGCCAGCAGGTGCGCAGCGCGCATGATCCCGACAGCCCGTG
GCATTTGCACTCGGTGCGCGTGTGGCTCCGCACGGCCAGCCTGCCCGCCTCGTTGTTGTGCAGTTGCACC
AACGCGCGGATGTCTCCGCGTCCCCGCTTGTGCCGTGCGTCCATAAAGAGCCTCGACTTCTCGTCCCCGA
AGTCCACGTCGTC
